>Addgene plasmid #183444 | pORANGE Tubb3-3xGFP KI | addgene full sequence | sequence record 360164 | Addgene NGS Result
ACGGTTCCTGGCCTTTTGCTGGCCTTTTGCTCACATGTGAGGGCCTATTTCCCATGATTCCTTCATATTT
GCATATACGATACAAGGCTGTTAGAGAGATAATTGGAATTAATTTGACTGTAAACACAAAGATATTAGTA
CAAAATACGTGACGTAGAAAGTAATAATTTCTTGGGTAGTTTGCAGTTTTAAAATTATGTTTTAAAATGG
ACTATCATATGCTTACCGTAACTTGAAAGTATTTCGATTTCTTGGCTTTATATATCTTGTGGAAAGGACG
AAACACCGCTGCGAGCAACTTCACTTGTTTTAGAGCTAGAAATAGCAAGTTAAAATAAGGCTAGTCCGTT
ATCAACTTGAAAAAGTGGCACCGAGTCGGTGCTTTTTTGTTTTAGAGCTAGAAATAGCAAGTTAAAATAA
GGCTAGTCCGTTTTTAGCGCGTGCGCCAATTCTGCAGACAAATGGCTCTAGAAGCTTGCTGCGAGCAACT
TCACTTGGGGGATCAGGCGTGAGCAAGGGCGAGGAGCTGTTCACCGGGGTGGTGCCCATCCTGGTCGAGC
TGGACGGCGACGTAAACGGCCACAAGTTCAGCGTGTCCGGCGAGGGCGAGGGCGATGCCACCTACGGCAA
GCTGACCCTGAAGTTCATCTGCACCACCGGCAAGCTGCCCGTGCCCTGGCCCACCCTCGTGACCACCCTG
ACCTACGGCGTGCAGTGCTTCAGCCGCTACCCCGACCACATGAAGCAGCACGACTTCTTCAAGTCCGCCA
TGCCCGAAGGCTACGTCCAGGAGCGCACCATCTTCTTCAAGGACGACGGCAACTACAAGACCCGCGCCGA
GGTGAAGTTCGAGGGCGACACCCTGGTGAACCGCATCGAGCTGAAGGGCATCGACTTCAAGGAGGACGGC
AACATCCTGGGGCACAAGCTGGAGTACAACTACAACAGCCACAACGTCTATATCATGGCCGACAAGCAGA
AGAACGGCATCAAGGTGAACTTCAAGATCCGCCACAACATCGAGGACGGCAGCGTGCAGCTCGCCGACCA
CTACCAGCAGAACACCCCCATCGGCGACGGCCCCGTGCTGCTGCCCGACAACCACTACCTGAGCACCCAG
TCCGCCCTGAGCAAAGACCCCAACGAGAAGCGCGATCACATGGTCCTGCTGGAGTTCGTGACCGCCGCCG
GGATCACTCTCGGCATGGACGAGCTGTACAAGTAATGTGCTGCGAGCAACTTCACTTGGGCTCGAGGATC
CTAGAAGCTTGCTGCGAGCAACTTCACTTGGGGGATCAGGCGTGAGCAAGGGCGAGGAGCTGTTCACCGG
GGTGGTGCCCATCCTGGTCGAGCTGGACGGCGACGTAAACGGCCACAAGTTCAGCGTGTCCGGCGAGGGC
GAGGGCGATGCCACCTACGGCAAGCTGACCCTGAAGTTCATCTGCACCACCGGCAAGCTGCCCGTGCCCT
GGCCCACCCTCGTGACCACCCTGACCTACGGCGTGCAGTGCTTCAGCCGCTACCCCGACCACATGAAGCA
GCACGACTTCTTCAAGTCCGCCATGCCCGAAGGCTACGTCCAGGAGCGCACCATCTTCTTCAAGGACGAC
GGCAACTACAAGACCCGCGCCGAGGTGAAGTTCGAGGGCGACACCCTGGTGAACCGCATCGAGCTGAAGG
GCATCGACTTCAAGGAGGACGGCAACATCCTGGGGCACAAGCTGGAGTACAACTACAACAGCCACAACGT
CTATATCATGGCCGACAAGCAGAAGAACGGCATCAAGGTGAACTTCAAGATCCGCCACAACATCGAGGAC
GGCAGCGTGCAGCTCGCCGACCACTACCAGCAGAACACCCCCATCGGCGACGGCCCCGTGCTGCTGCCCG
ACAACCACTACCTGAGCACCCAGTCCGCCCTGAGCAAAGACCCCAACGAGAAGCGCGATCACATGGTCCT
GCTGGAGTTCGTGACCGCCGCCGGGATCACTCTCGGCATGGACGAGCTGTACAAGTAATGTGCTGCGAGC
AACTTCACTTGGGCTCGAGGATCCTAGAAGCTTGCTGCGAGCAACTTCACTTGGGGGATCAGGCGTGAGC
AAGGGCGAGGAGCTGTTCACCGGGGTGGTGCCCATCCTGGTCGAGCTGGACGGCGACGTAAACGGCCACA
AGTTCAGCGTGTCCGGCGAGGGCGAGGGCGATGCCACCTACGGCAAGCTGACCCTGAAGTTCATCTGCAC
CACCGGCAAGCTGCCCGTGCCCTGGCCCACCCTCGTGACCACCCTGACCTACGGCGTGCAGTGCTTCAGC
CGCTACCCCGACCACATGAAGCAGCACGACTTCTTCAAGTCCGCCATGCCCGAAGGCTACGTCCAGGAGC
GCACCATCTTCTTCAAGGACGACGGCAACTACAAGACCCGCGCCGAGGTGAAGTTCGAGGGCGACACCCT
GGTGAACCGCATCGAGCTGAAGGGCATCGACTTCAAGGAGGACGGCAACATCCTGGGGCACAAGCTGGAG
TACAACTACAACAGCCACAACGTCTATATCATGGCCGACAAGCAGAAGAACGGCATCAAGGTGAACTTCA
AGATCCGCCACAACATCGAGGACGGCAGCGTGCAGCTCGCCGACCACTACCAGCAGAACACCCCCATCGG
CGACGGCCCCGTGCTGCTGCCCGACAACCACTACCTGAGCACCCAGTCCGCCCTGAGCAAAGACCCCAAC
GAGAAGCGCGATCACATGGTCCTGCTGGAGTTCGTGACCGCCGCCGGGATCACTCTCGGCATGGACGAGC
TGTACAAGTAATGTGCTGCGAGCAACTTCACTTGGGCTCGAGGATCCTAGGACGCGTCCAGAGGTACCCG
TTACATAACTTACGGTAAATGGCCCGCCTGGCTGACCGCCCAACGACCCCCGCCCATTGACGTCAATAGT
AACGCCAATAGGGACTTTCCATTGACGTCAATGGGTGGAGTATTTACGGTAAACTGCCCACTTGGCAGTA
CATCAAGTGTATCATATGCCAAGTACGCCCCCTATTGACGTCAATGACGGTAAATGGCCCGCCTGGCATT
GTGCCCAGTACATGACCTTATGGGACTTTCCTACTTGGCAGTACATCTACGTATTAGTCATCGCTATTAC
CATGGTCGAGGTGAGCCCCACGTTCTGCTTCACTCTCCCCATCTCCCCCCCCTCCCCACCCCCAATTTTG
TATTTATTTATTTTTTAATTATTTTGTGCAGCGATGGGGGCGGGGGGGGGGGGGGGGCGCGCGCCRGGSG
GGGSGGGGSGGGGSGRGGGGSGGGGSGGGGCGRGGCGGRGAGGKGCGGCGGCAGCCAATCAGAGCGGCGC
GCTCCGAAAGTTTCCTTTTATGGCGAGGCGGCGGCGGCGGCGGCCCTATAAAAAGCGAAGCGCGCGGCGG
GCGGGAGTCGCTGCGCGCTGCCTTCGCCCCGTGCCCCGCTCCGCCGCCGCCTCGCGCCGCCCGCCCCGGC
TCTGACTGACCGCGTTACTCCCACAGGTGAGCGGGCGGGACGGCCCTTCTCCTCCGGGCTGTAATTAGCT
GAGCAAGAGGTAAGGGTTTAAGGGATGGTTGGTTGGTGGGGTATTAATGTTTAATTACCTGGAGCACCTG
CCTGAAATCACTTTTTTTCAGGTTGGACCGGTGCCACCATGTACCCATACGATGTTCCAGATTACGCTTC
GCCGAAGAAAAAGCGCAAGGTCGAAGCGTCCGACAAGAAGTACAGCATCGGCCTGGACATCGGCACCAAC
TCTGTGGGCTGGGCCGTGATCACCGACGAGTACAAGGTGCCCAGCAAGAAATTCAAGGTGCTGGGCAACA
CCGACCGGCACAGCATCAAGAAGAACCTGATCGGAGCCCTGCTGTTCGACAGCGGCGAAACAGCCGAGGC
CACCCGGCTGAAGAGAACCGCCAGAAGAAGATACACCAGACGGAAGAACCGGATCTGCTATCTGCAAGAG
ATCTTCAGCAACGAGATGGCCAAGGTGGACGACAGCTTCTTCCACAGACTGGAAGAGTCCTTCCTGGTGG
AAGAGGATAAGAAGCACGAGCGGCACCCCATCTTCGGCAACATCGTGGACGAGGTGGCCTACCACGAGAA
GTACCCCACCATCTACCACCTGAGAAAGAAACTGGTGGACAGCACCGACAAGGCCGACCTGCGGCTGATC
TATCTGGCCCTGGCCCACATGATCAAGTTCCGGGGCCACTTCCTGATCGAGGGCGACCTGAACCCCGACA
ACAGCGACGTGGACAAGCTGTTCATCCAGCTGGTGCAGACCTACAACCAGCTGTTCGAGGAAAACCCCAT
CAACGCCAGCGGCGTGGACGCCAAGGCCATCCTGTCTGCCAGACTGAGCAAGAGCAGACGGCTGGAAAAT
CTGATCGCCCAGCTGCCCGGCGAGAAGAAGAATGGCCTGTTCGGAAACCTGATTGCCCTGAGCCTGGGCC
TGACCCCCAACTTCAAGAGCAACTTCGACCTGGCCGAGGATGCCAAACTGCAGCTGAGCAAGGACACCTA
CGACGACGACCTGGACAACCTGCTGGCCCAGATCGGCGACCAGTACGCCGACCTGTTTCTGGCCGCCAAG
AACCTGTCCGACGCCATCCTGCTGAGCGACATCCTGAGAGTGAACACCGAGATCACCAAGGCCCCCCTGA
GCGCCTCTATGATCAAGAGATACGACGAGCACCACCAGGACCTGACCCTGCTGAAAGCTCTCGTGCGGCA
GCAGCTGCCTGAGAAGTACAAAGAGATTTTCTTCGACCAGAGCAAGAACGGCTACGCCGGCTACATTGAC
GGCGGAGCCAGCCAGGAAGAGTTCTACAAGTTCATCAAGCCCATCCTGGAAAAGATGGACGGCACCGAGG
AACTGCTCGTGAAGCTGAACAGAGAGGACCTGCTGCGGAAGCAGCGGACCTTCGACAACGGCAGCATCCC
CCACCAGATCCACCTGGGAGAGCTGCACGCCATTCTGCGGCGGCAGGAAGATTTTTACCCATTCCTGAAG
GACAACCGGGAAAAGATCGAGAAGATCCTGACCTTCCGCATCCCCTACTACGTGGGCCCTCTGGCCAGGG
GAAACAGCAGATTCGCCTGGATGACCAGAAAGAGCGAGGAAACCATCACCCCCTGGAACTTCGAGGAAGT
GGTGGACAAGGGCGCTTCCGCCCAGAGCTTCATCGAGCGGATGACCAACTTCGATAAGAACCTGCCCAAC
GAGAAGGTGCTGCCCAAGCACAGCCTGCTGTACGAGTACTTCACCGTGTATAACGAGCTGACCAAAGTGA
AATACGTGACCGAGGGAATGAGAAAGCCCGCCTTCCTGAGCGGCGAGCAGAAAAAGGCCATCGTGGACCT
GCTGTTCAAGACCAACCGGAAAGTGACCGTGAAGCAGCTGAAAGAGGACTACTTCAAGAAAATCGAGTGC
TTCGACTCCGTGGAAATCTCCGGCGTGGAAGATCGGTTCAACGCCTCCCTGGGCACATACCACGATCTGC
TGAAAATTATCAAGGACAAGGACTTCCTGGACAATGAGGAAAACGAGGACATTCTGGAAGATATCGTGCT
GACCCTGACACTGTTTGAGGACAGAGAGATGATCGAGGAACGGCTGAAAACCTATGCCCACCTGTTCGAC
GACAAAGTGATGAAGCAGCTGAAGCGGCGGAGATACACCGGCTGGGGCAGGCTGAGCCGGAAGCTGATCA
ACGGCATCCGGGACAAGCAGTCCGGCAAGACAATCCTGGATTTCCTGAAGTCCGACGGCTTCGCCAACAG
AAACTTCATGCAGCTGATCCACGACGACAGCCTGACCTTTAAAGAGGACATCCAGAAAGCCCAGGTGTCC
GGCCAGGGCGATAGCCTGCACGAGCACATTGCCAATCTGGCCGGCAGCCCCGCCATTAAGAAGGGCATCC
TGCAGACAGTGAAGGTGGTGGACGAGCTCGTGAAAGTGATGGGCCGGCACAAGCCCGAGAACATCGTGAT
CGAAATGGCCAGAGAGAACCAGACCACCCAGAAGGGACAGAAGAACAGCCGCGAGAGAATGAAGCGGATC
GAAGAGGGCATCAAAGAGCTGGGCAGCCAGATCCTGAAAGAACACCCCGTGGAAAACACCCAGCTGCAGA
ACGAGAAGCTGTACCTGTACTACCTGCAGAATGGGCGGGATATGTACGTGGACCAGGAACTGGACATCAA
CCGGCTGTCCGACTACGATGTGGACCATATCGTGCCTCAGAGCTTTCTGAAGGACGACTCCATCGACAAC
AAGGTGCTGACCAGAAGCGACAAGAACCGGGGCAAGAGCGACAACGTGCCCTCCGAAGAGGTCGTGAAGA
AGATGAAGAACTACTGGCGGCAGCTGCTGAACGCCAAGCTGATTACCCAGAGAAAGTTCGACAATCTGAC
CAAGGCCGAGAGAGGCGGCCTGAGCGAACTGGATAAGGCCGGCTTCATCAAGAGACAGCTGGTGGAAACC
CGGCAGATCACAAAGCACGTGGCACAGATCCTGGACTCCCGGATGAACACTAAGTACGACGAGAATGACA
AGCTGATCCGGGAAGTGAAAGTGATCACCCTGAAGTCCAAGCTGGTGTCCGATTTCCGGAAGGATTTCCA
GTTTTACAAAGTGCGCGAGATCAACAACTACCACCACGCCCACGACGCCTACCTGAACGCCGTCGTGGGA
ACCGCCCTGATCAAAAAGTACCCTAAGCTGGAAAGCGAGTTCGTGTACGGCGACTACAAGGTGTACGACG
TGCGGAAGATGATCGCCAAGAGCGAGCAGGAAATCGGCAAGGCTACCGCCAAGTACTTCTTCTACAGCAA
CATCATGAACTTTTTCAAGACCGAGATTACCCTGGCCAACGGCGAGATCCGGAAGCGGCCTCTGATCGAG
ACAAACGGCGAAACCGGGGAGATCGTGTGGGATAAGGGCCGGGATTTTGCCACCGTGCGGAAAGTGCTGA
GCATGCCCCAAGTGAATATCGTGAAAAAGACCGAGGTGCAGACAGGCGGCTTCAGCAAAGAGTCTATCCT
GCCCAAGAGGAACAGCGATAAGCTGATCGCCAGAAAGAAGGACTGGGACCCTAAGAAGTACGGCGGCTTC
GACAGCCCCACCGTGGCCTATTCTGTGCTGGTGGTGGCCAAAGTGGAAAAGGGCAAGTCCAAGAAACTGA
AGAGTGTGAAAGAGCTGCTGGGGATCACCATCATGGAAAGAAGCAGCTTCGAGAAGAATCCCATCGACTT
TCTGGAAGCCAAGGGCTACAAAGAAGTGAAAAAGGACCTGATCATCAAGCTGCCTAAGTACTCCCTGTTC
GAGCTGGAAAACGGCCGGAAGAGAATGCTGGCCTCTGCCGGCGAACTGCAGAAGGGAAACGAACTGGCCC
TGCCCTCCAAATATGTGAACTTCCTGTACCTGGCCAGCCACTATGAGAAGCTGAAGGGCTCCCCCGAGGA
TAATGAGCAGAAACAGCTGTTTGTGGAACAGCACAAGCACTACCTGGACGAGATCATCGAGCAGATCAGC
GAGTTCTCCAAGAGAGTGATCCTGGCCGACGCTAATCTGGACAAAGTGCTGTCCGCCTACAACAAGCACC
GGGATAAGCCCATCAGAGAGCAGGCCGAGAATATCATCCACCTGTTTACCCTGACCAATCTGGGAGCCCC
TGCCGCCTTCAAGTACTTTGACACCACCATCGACCGGAAGAGGTACACCAGCACCAAAGAGGTGCTGGAC
GCCACCCTGATCCACCAGAGCATCACCGGCCTGTACGAGACACGGATCGACCTGTCTCAGCTGGGAGGCG
ACAGCCCCAAGAAGAAGAGAAAGGTGGAGGCCAGCTAAGAATTCTAACTAGAGCTCGCTGATCAGCCTCG
ACTGTGCCTTCTAGTTGCCAGCCATCTGTTGTTTGCCCCTCCCCCGTGCCTTCCTTGACCCTGGAAGGTG
CCACTCCCACTGTCCTTTCCTAATAAAATGAGGAAATTGCATCGCATTGTCTGAGTAGGTGTCATTCTAT
TCTGGGGGGTGGGGTGGGGCAGGACAGCAAGGGGGAGGATTGGGAAGAGAATAGCAGGCATGCTGGGGAG
CGGCCGCAGGAACCCCTAGTGATGGAGTTGGCCACTCCCTCTCTGCGCGCTCGCTCGCTCACTGAGGCCG
GGCGACCAAAGGTCGCCCGACGCCCGGGCTTTGCCCGGGCGGCCTCAGTGAGCGAGCGAGCGCGCAGCTG
CCTGCAGGGGCGCCTGATGCGGTATTTTCTCCTTACGCATCTGTGCGGTATTTCACACCGCATA
[95 nt withheld, positions 8325-8419]
T
[46 nt withheld, positions 8421-8466]
C
[141 nt withheld, positions 8468-8608]
CCTTTGACGTTGGAGTCCACGTTCTTT
[37 nt withheld, positions 8636-8672]
ACTCTATCTCGGGCTATTCTTTTGATTTATAAGGGATTTTGCCGATTTCGGTCTATTGGTTAAAAAATGA
GCTGATTTAACAAAAATTTAACGCGAATTTTAACAAAATATTAACGTTTACAATTTTATGGTGCACTCTC
AGTACAATCTGCTCTGATGCCGCATAGTTAAGCCAGCCCCGACACCCGCCAACACCCGCTGACGCGCCCT
GACGGGCTTGTCTGCTCCCGGCATCCGCTTACAGACAAGCTGTGACCGTCTCCGGGAGCTGCATGTGTCA
GAGGTTTTCACCGTCATCACCGAAACGCGCGAGACGAAAGGGCCTCGTGATACGCCTATTTTTATAGGTT
AATGTCATGATAATAATGGTTTCTTAGACGTCAGGTGGCACTTTTCGGGGAAATGTGCGCGGAACCCCTA
TTTGTTTATTTTTCTAAATACATTCAAATATGTATCCGCTCATGAGACAATAACCCTGATAAATGCTTCA
ATAATATTGAAAAAGGAAGAGTATGAGTATTCAACATTTCCGTGTCGCCCTTATTCCCTTTTTTGCGGCA
TTTTGCCTTCCTGTTTTTGCTCACCCAGAAACGCTGGTGAAAGTAAAAGATGCTGAAGATCAGTTGGGTG
CACGAGTGGGTTACATCGAACTGGATCTCAACAGCGGTAAGATCCTTGAGAGTTTTCGCCCCGAAGAACG
TTTTCCAATGATGAGCACTTTTAAAGTTCTGCTATGTGGCGCGGTATTATCCCGTATTGACGCCGGGCAA
GAGCAACTCGGTCGCCGCATACACTATTCTCAGAATGACTTGGTTGAGTACTCACCAGTCACAGAAAAGC
ATCTTACGGATGGCATGACAGTAAGAGAATTATGCAGTGCTGCCATAACCATGAGTGATAACACTGCGGC
CAACTTACTTCTGACAACGATCGGAGGACCGAAGGAGCTAACCGCTTTTTTGCACAACATGGGGGATCAT
GTAACTCGCCTTGATCGTTGGGAACCGGAGCTGAATGAAGCCATACCAAACGACGAGCGTGACACCACGA
TGCCTGTAGCAATGGCAACAACGTTGCGCAAACTATTAACTGGCGAACTACTTACTCTAGCTTCCCGGCA
ACAATTAATAGACTGGATGGAGGCGGATAAAGTTGCAGGACCACTTCTGCGCTCGGCCCTTCCGGCTGGC
TGGTTTATTGCTGATAAATCTGGAGCCGGTGAGCGTGGAAGCCGCGGTATCATTGCAGCACTGGGGCCAG
ATGGTAAGCCCTCCCGTATCGTAGTTATCTACACGACGGGGAGTCAGGCAACTATGGATGAACGAAATAG
ACAGATCGCTGAGATAGGTGCCTCACTGATTAAGCATTGGTAACTGTCAGACCAAGTTTACTCATATATA
CTTTAGATTGATTTAAAACTTCATTTTTAATTTAAAAGGATCTAGGTGAAGATCCTTTTTGATAATCTCA
TGACCAAAATCCCTTAACGTGAGTTTTCGTTCCACTGAGCGTCAGACCCCGTAGAAAAGATCAAAGGATC
TTCTTGAGATCCTTTTTTTCTGCGCGTAATCTGCTGCTTGCAAACAAAAAAACCACCGCTACCAGCGGTG
GTTTGTTTGCCGGATCAAGAGCTACCAACTCTTTTTCCGAAGGTAACTGGCTTCAGCAGAGCGCAGATAC
CAAATACTGTTCTTCTAGTGTAGCCGTAGTTAGGCCACCACTTCAAGAACTCTGTAGCACCGCCTACATA
CCTCGCTCTGCTAATCCTGTTACCAGTGGCTGCTGCCAGTGGCGATAAGTCGTGTCTTACCGGGTTGGAC
TCAAGACGATAGTTACCGGATAAGGCGCAGCGGTCGGGCTGAACGGGGGGTTCGTGCACACAGCCCAGCT
TGGAGCGAACGACCTACACCGAACTGAGATACCTACAGCGTGAGCTATGAGAAAGCGCCACGCTTCCCGA
AGGGAGAAAGGCGGACAGGTATCCGGTAAGCGGCAGGGTCGGAACAGGAGAGCGCACGAGGGAGCTTCCA
GGGGGAAACGCCTGGTATCTTTATAGTCCTGTCGGGTTTCGCCACCTCTGACTTGAGCGTCGATTTTTGT
GATGCTCGTCAGGGGGGCGGAGCCTATGGAAAAACGCCAGCAACGCGGCCTTTTT
Features (pLannotate 1.2.2; 21 found; start..end, strand, type, name):
     39..279     +  promoter       U6 promoter: RNA polymerase III promoter for human U6 snRNA
    307..382     +  misc_RNA       gRNA scaffold: guide RNA scaffold for the Streptococcus pyogenes CRISPR/Cas9 system
    389..432     +  misc_RNA       gRNA scaffold (fragment): guide RNA scaffold for the Streptococcus pyogenes CRISPR/Cas9 system
    509..1225    +  CDS            EGFP: the original enhanced GFP (Yang et al., 1996) mammalian codon-optimized
   1302..2018    +  CDS            EGFP: the original enhanced GFP (Yang et al., 1996) mammalian codon-optimized
   2095..2811    +  CDS            EGFP: the original enhanced GFP (Yang et al., 1996) mammalian codon-optimized
   2869..3154    +  enhancer       CMV enhancer: human cytomegalovirus immediate early enhancer; contains an 18-bp deletion relative to the standard CMV enhancer
   3156..3433    +  promoter       chicken β-actin promoter: No description available
   3434..3661    +  intron         hybrid intron: hybrid between chicken β-actin (CBA) and minute virus of mice (MMV) introns (Gray et al., 2011)
   3682..3709    +  CDS            3xHA (fragment): three tandem HA epitope tags
   3742..5343    +  CDS            Cas9(N): N-terminal portion of Streptococcus pyogenes Cas9 (Zetsche et al., 2015)
   5344..7842    +  CDS            Cas9(C): C-terminal portion of Streptococcus pyogenes Cas9 (Zetsche et al., 2015)
   7912..8023    +  polyA_signal   bGH poly(A) signal: bovine growth hormone polyadenylation signal
   8128..8268    +  repeat_region  AAV2 ITR: inverted terminal repeat of adeno-associated virus serotype 2 inverted
   8273..8324    -  misc_feature   bom (fragment): basis of mobility region from pBR322
   8343..8798    +  rep_origin     f1 ori (sequence partly withheld): f1 bacteriophage origin of replication; arrow indicates direction of (+) strand synthesis
   8799..8848    -  misc_feature   bom (fragment): basis of mobility region from pBR322
   8950..8985    -  CDS            rop (fragment): Rop protein, which maintains plasmids at low copy number; rop
   9080..9184    +  promoter       AmpR promoter: bla
   9185..10045   +  CDS            AmpR: β-lactamase; bla; confers resistance to ampicillin, carbenicillin, and related antibiotics
  10216..10804   +  rep_origin     ori: high-copy-number ColE1/pMB1/pBR322/pUC origin of replication
