[The description below was written by a language model from this plasmid's Addgene catalogue record and pLannotate feature annotations shown in this document.]
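Description:
pORANGE Tubb3-3xGFP KI is an all-in-one mammalian CRISPR/Cas9 knock-in plasmid built on the pORANGE backbone. It is designed to tag endogenous beta3-tubulin (Tubb3) with three tandem copies of GFP in mouse or rat cells. In bacteria it is maintained as a high-copy plasmid through a ColE1/pUC-type origin and selected with ampicillin via the bla gene. An f1 origin and a single annotated AAV2 ITR are also present, along with small bom and rop fragments that appear to be backbone remnants.

The payload combines three functional units on one 10.8 kb molecule. A human U6 promoter drives a guide RNA fused to the Streptococcus pyogenes gRNA scaffold, targeting the Tubb3 locus at the stop codon so that the tag is added at the C-terminus of the protein. Immediately downstream lies the donor module, three consecutive EGFP coding sequences with no promoter of their own. GFP signal should therefore depend on in-frame integration into the genomic target and expression from the native Tubb3 regulatory elements. The record does not annotate the sequences flanking the donor, so how it is released or integrated cannot be read from the feature table. The third unit expresses S. pyogenes Cas9, annotated as contiguous N- and C-terminal portions that together form the full-length enzyme. It is preceded by a partial HA tag annotation and driven by a CMV enhancer/chicken β-actin promoter with a hybrid intron, terminating in a bGH polyadenylation signal.

The construct is used to label endogenous beta3-tubulin with a bright, triple-GFP tag. The associated work concerns duplex labelling and manipulation of neuronal proteins by sequential CRISPR/Cas9 editing.
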