Addgene plasmid #183444: pORANGE Tubb3-3xGFP KI
Purpose: GFP knock-in for beta3-tubulin-GFP (amino acid position: stop codon)
Depositing lab: Harold MacGillavry. Depositing organization: Utrecht University. Publication: Duplex Labeling and Manipulation of Neuronal Proteins Using Sequential CRISPR/Cas9 Gene Editing. Droogers WJ, Willems J, MacGillavry HD, de Jong APH. eNeuro. 2022 Jul 18;9(4):ENEURO.0056-22.2022. doi: 10.1523/ENEURO.0056-22.2022. PubMed 35851300.
Backbone
  Vector backbone: pORANGE
  Vector type: Mammalian Expression, CRISPR
Growth in bacteria
  Bacterial resistance: Ampicillin, 100 μg/mL
  Growth temperature: 37°C
  Growth strain: DH5alpha
  Copy number: High Copy
Gene/Insert
  Gene/Insert name: gRNA and 3xGFP donor
  gRNA/shRNA sequence: GCTGCGAGCAACTTCACTT
  Species: M. musculus (mouse), R. norvegicus (rat)
  Cloning method: Restriction Enzyme; 5′ cloning site unknown (unknown if destroyed)
  Sequencing primers: 5′ aaggctgttagagagataattggaa; 3′ cgggccatttaccgtaagtt
Terms and licenses: Academic/Nonprofit Terms; Industry Terms: Not Available to Industry
Depositor comments: Please visit https://www.biorxiv.org/content/10.1101/2022.01.02.474730v1 for bioRxiv preprint.
How to cite: pORANGE Tubb3-3xGFP KI was a gift from Harold MacGillavry (Addgene plasmid # 183444 ; http://n2t.net/addgene:183444 ; RRID:Addgene_183444)
